>Addgene plasmid #123578 | pMK-ALMV 3'UTR | addgene full sequence | sequence record 248048 | Addgene NGS Result
CTAAATTGTAAGCGTTAATATTTTGTTAAAATTCGCGTTAAATTTTTGTTAAATCAGCTCATTTTTTAAC
CAATAGGCCGAAATCGGCAAAATCCCTTATAAATCAAAAGAATAGACCGAGATAGGGTTGAGTGGCCGCT
ACAGGGCGCTCCCATTCGCCATTCAGGCTGCGCAACTGTTGGGAAGGGCGTTTCGGTGCGGGCCTCTTCG
CTATTACGCCAGCTGGCGAAAGGGGGATGTGCTGCAAGGCGATTAAGTTGGGTAACGCCAGGGTTTTCCC
AGTCACGACGTTGTAAAACGACGGCCAGTGAGCGCGACGTAATACGACTCACTATAGGGCGAATTGAAGG
AAGGCCGTCAAGGCCGCATCAACGAGCTCGGTCTCAGCTTCGTTTTCTTGACATAAGTCAAATTGCCAAC
CTCCACTGGGTGGATTAAGGTTGAGGTATAGAATCCTATTCGCTCCTGATAGGAGAAATTCTATATTGCT
TATATATGTGCTTATGCACATATATAAATGCTCATGCAAAACTGCATGAATGCCCCTAAGGGATGCCGCT
TGAGACCGGTACCCTCTGGGCCTCATGGGCCTTCCTTTCACTGCCCGCTTTCCAGTCGGGAAACCTGTCG
TGCCAGCTGCATTAACATGGTCATAGCTGTTTCCTTGCGTATTGGGCGCTCTCCGCTTCCTCGCTCACTG
ACTCGCTGCGCTCGGTCGTTCGGGTAAAGCCTGGGGTGCCTAATGAGCAAAAGGCCAGCAAAAGGCCAGG
AACCGTAAAAAGGCCGCGTTGCTGGCGTTTTTCCATAGGCTCCGCCCCCCTGACGAGCATCACAAAAATC
GACGCTCAAGTCAGAGGTGGCGAAACCCGACAGGACTATAAAGATACCAGGCGTTTCCCCCTGGAAGCTC
CCTCGTGCGCTCTCCTGTTCCGACCCTGCCGCTTACCGGATACCTGTCCGCCTTTCTCCCTTCGGGAAGC
GTGGCGCTTTCTCATAGCTCACGCTGTAGGTATCTCAGTTCGGTGTAGGTCGTTCGCTCCAAGCTGGGCT
GTGTGCACGAACCCCCCGTTCAGCCCGACCGCTGCGCCTTATCCGGTAACTATCGTCTTGAGTCCAACCC
GGTAAGACACGACTTATCGCCACTGGCAGCAGCCACTGGTAACAGGATTAGCAGAGCGAGGTATGTAGGC
GGTGCTACAGAGTTCTTGAAGTGGTGGCCTAACTACGGCTACACTAGAAGAACAGTATTTGGTATCTGCG
CTCTGCTGAAGCCAGTTACCTTCGGAAAAAGAGTTGGTAGCTCTTGATCCGGCAAACAAACCACCGCTGG
TAGCGGTGGTTTTTTTGTTTGCAAGCAGCAGATTACGCGCAGAAAAAAAGGATCTCAAGAAGATCCTTTG
ATCTTTTCTACGGGGTCTGACGCTCAGTGGAACGAAAACTCACGTTAAGGGATTTTGGTCATGAGATTAT
CAAAAAGGATCTTCACCTAGATCCTTTTAAATTAAAAATGAAGTTTTAAATCAATCTAAAGTATATATGA
GTAAACTTGGTCTGACAGTTATTAGAAAAATTCATCCAGCAGACGATAAAACGCAATACGCTGGCTATCC
GGTGCCGCAATGCCATACAGCACCAGAAAACGATCCGCCCATTCGCCGCCCAGTTCTTCCGCAATATCAC
GGGTGGCCAGCGCAATATCCTGATAACGATCCGCCACGCCCAGACGGCCGCAATCAATAAAGCCGCTAAA
ACGGCCATTTTCCACCATAATGTTCGGCAGGCACGCATCACCATGGGTCACCACCAGATCTTCGCCATCC
GGCATGCTCGCTTTCAGACGCGCAAACAGCTCTGCCGGTGCCAGGCCCTGATGTTCTTCATCCAGATCAT
CCTGATCCACCAGGCCCGCTTCCATACGGGTACGCGCACGTTCAATACGATGTTTCGCCTGATGATCAAA
CGGACAGGTCGCCGGGTCCAGGGTATGCAGACGACGCATGGCATCCGCCATAATGCTCACTTTTTCTGCC
GGCGCCAGATGGCTAGACAGCAGATCCTGACCCGGCACTTCGCCCAGCAGCAGCCAATCACGGCCCGCTT
CGGTCACCACATCCAGCACCGCCGCACACGGAACACCGGTGGTGGCCAGCCAGCTCAGACGCGCCGCTTC
ATCCTGCAGCTCGTTCAGCGCACCGCTCAGATCGGTTTTCACAAACAGCACCGGACGACCCTGCGCGCTC
AGACGAAACACCGCCGCATCAGAGCAGCCAATGGTCTGCTGCGCCCAATCATAGCCAAACAGACGTTCCA
CCCACGCTGCCGGGCTACCCGCATGCAGGCCATCCTGTTCAATCATACTCTTCCTTTTTCAATATTATTG
AAGCATTTATCAGGGTTATTGTCTCATGAGCGGATACATATTTGAATGTATTTAGAAAAATAAACAAATA
GGGGTTCCGCGCACATTTCCCCGAAAAGTGCCAC
Features (pLannotate 1.2.2; 9 found; start..end, strand, type, name):
      3..134     -  rep_origin     M13 ori (fragment): M13 bacteriophage origin of replication; arrow indicates direction of (+) strand synthesis
    155..311     -  CDS            lacZα (fragment): LacZα fragment of β-galactosidase; lacZ fragment
    320..338     +  promoter       T7 promoter: promoter for bacteriophage T7 RNA polymerase
    372..555     +  ncRNA          Alfamo CPB: Accession: RF00252 - Alfalfa mosaic virus coat protein binding (CPB) RNA
    598..645     -  CDS            lacI (fragment): lac repressor; lacI; The lac repressor binds to the lac operator to inhibit transcription in E. coli. This inhibition can be relieved by adding lactose or isopropyl-β-D-thiogalactopyranoside (IPTG).
    682..722     -  rep_origin     RSF ori (fragment): Plasmids containing the RSF 1030 origin of replication can be propagated in E. coli cells that contain additional plasmids with compatible origins.
    800..1388    -  rep_origin     ori: high-copy-number ColE1/pMB1/pBR322/pUC origin of replication
   1562..2356    -  CDS            NeoR/KanR: aminoglycoside phosphotransferase confers resistance to neomycin, kanamycin, and G418 (Geneticin®)
   2357..2461    -  promoter       AmpR promoter: bla
