[The description below was written by a language model from this plasmid's Addgene catalogue record and pLannotate feature annotations shown in this document.]
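Description:
pMK-ALMV 3'UTR is a small (about 2.5 kb) part-donor plasmid from the MoChlo kit, a modular cloning toolbox for chloroplast biotechnology. It is built on the pMK-RQ gene-synthesis backbone and classed as a synthetic biology vector. Propagation is in E. coli from a high-copy ColE1/pUC-type origin. Selection is with kanamycin, through an aminoglycoside phosphotransferase (NeoR/KanR) gene that the annotation places downstream of an AmpR (bla) promoter. The feature table also lists short fragments of an M13 origin, lacZα, lacI and an RSF origin. These appear to be backbone remnants rather than functional elements.

The payload is a synthesized ALMV 3'UTR, which the depositor describes as a chloroplast 3'UTR/terminator part designed for Golden Gate cloning. The automated annotation identifies a region of roughly 180 nt within the insert as the alfalfa mosaic virus coat protein binding (CPB) RNA, a structured element from the 3' ends of that virus's RNAs, which fits the insert name. A T7 promoter lies just upstream of the insert in the same orientation, most likely as part of the backbone.

The plasmid carries no coding sequence or expression cassette of its own. It serves as a source of a standardized 3' regulatory module that can be combined with promoter, 5'UTR and coding-sequence parts from the same kit to build chloroplast transformation constructs. The record does not state the type IIS enzyme, the overhangs or the flanking cloning sites, and the 5′ cloning site is listed as unknown.
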