Addgene plasmid #123578: pMK-ALMV 3'UTR
Purpose: MoChlo kit
Depositing lab: Scott Lenaghan & C. Neal Stewart. Depositing organization: University of Tennessee Institute of Agriculture. Publication: MoChlo: A versatile modular cloning toolbox for chloroplast biotechnology. Occhialini A, Piatek A, Pfotenhauer AC, Frazier TP, Stewart CN, Lenaghan S. Plant Physiol. 2019 Jan 24. pii: pp.18.01220. doi: 10.1104/pp.18.01220. PubMed 30679266.
Backbone
  Vector backbone: pMK-RQ
  Vector type: Synthetic Biology
Growth in bacteria
  Bacterial resistance: Kanamycin, 50 μg/mL
  Growth temperature: 37°C
  Growth strain: Top10
  Copy number: High Copy
Gene/Insert
  Gene/Insert name: ALMV 3'UTR
  Cloning method: Restriction Enzyme; 5′ cloning site Unknown (unknown if destroyed)
Terms and licenses: Academic/Nonprofit Terms; Industry Terms: Not Available to Industry
Depositor comments: All inserts have been produced by gene synthesis and cloned in the indicated backbone vector. This insert is a chloroplast 3'UTR/terminator designed for Golden-Gate cloning. The Original Material was developed in the performance of research that was funded by Grant Nos. ARPA-E: DE-AR000660 & DARPA: D17AC00016.
How to cite: pMK-ALMV 3'UTR was a gift from Scott Lenaghan & C. Neal Stewart (Addgene plasmid # 123578 ; http://n2t.net/addgene:123578 ; RRID:Addgene_123578)
