>Addgene plasmid #123578 | pMK-ALMV 3'UTR | depositor partial sequence | sequence record 235779 | ALMV 3'UTR
CGTTTTCTTGACATAAGTCAAATTGCCAACCTCCACTGGGTGGATTAAGGTTGAGGTATAGAATCCTATT
CGCTCCTGATAGGAGAAATTCTATATTGCTTATATATGTGCTTATGCACATATATAAATGCTCATGCAAA
ACTGCATGAATGCCCCTAAGGGATGC
